>Addgene plasmid #40146 | pFM052 | addgene partial sequence | sequence record 53227 | GFP-F 5'-GGTCCTTCTTGAGTTTGTAAC-3'
ATCAACAAGTTTGTACAAAAAAGCAGGCTTGATGACTGACTTGGATACGTCCTCAGCCCAGATCAGGGCA
TCCCAATCCGACTTATCCATAGCTAATAGCTCACCCCGCTTGTTGGAATCAAACGCTACCACCTCCACTG
CTTGTATTAATGATGTGCAGCAACCAGTGCGCCGAGACCTGTCGAGCGAGCTGCTGTCCCCCTTGTGTGA
CCAACTCTTCGATCGCCCGGTCATGGTTACTTGTGGCCACTCCTACTGTGAACCATGTATTGAGCGTCAC
ACTAGAGACACACGTGCTTGTGTTATTTGTAAGCTGGATGTAGGGCCCTTCGCGGCAATGATCCCAAGCA
TCACTCTCGACAACATGGTTCGAAAATTAAAGAACCAAGAAAACATTGAGTCGAGCTACGATGACCTCTT
CATCTGCGAAGAGAAACTTCAAAAAGCTCCAACTCCACCAATCAGCGAAGAGATTCCAGCGCAAAAAATG
ACAAGGTCGTTGTCGCAAAGAAGCAAACGCCGACTCTTCTTCTCTATTGCTGGACCAACCATCTGCTCGA
GCCCAATCACCCCACACCGCCGTCGCCCACTGTCGCCAAGTGCTCGTCCCGC
