[The description below was written by a language model from this plasmid's Addgene catalogue record.]
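Description:
pFM052 (also recorded as pID3.01-par-2RR C56S) is a C. elegans expression plasmid built by Gateway cloning into the destination vector pID3.01, a large backbone of about 18 kb. It is propagated in E. coli under ampicillin selection; the record does not state the origin of replication or the copy number. For selection in worms, the backbone carries an unc-119 rescuing fragment. This marker restores normal movement to unc-119 mutant animals, so transgenic lines can be identified by phenotypic rescue rather than by drug resistance.

The payload is a modified par-2 coding sequence from C. elegans, expressed from the pie-1 promoter, which is commonly used to drive transgenes in the germline and early embryo. GFP is supplied by the backbone and fused to the N terminus of PAR-2, allowing the protein's localization to be followed in live zygotes. Two changes distinguish the insert from the wild-type gene. First, base pairs 6–523 were recoded to make the transgene RNAi-resistant. RNAi directed against the native sequence of that region can therefore deplete endogenous par-2 while leaving the transgenic copy expressed. Second, the insert carries a C56S point substitution, so the fusion protein is a mutant form of PAR-2. The record does not describe the functional consequence of this mutation.

Together, these features support replacement experiments in which only the GFP-tagged C56S variant remains after knockdown of the endogenous gene. This fits the associated study of how polarized PAR domains are established in the C. elegans zygote. No feature table was provided, so 3′ regulatory sequences and other backbone elements cannot be described.
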