Addgene plasmid #40146: pFM052
Depositing lab: Geraldine Seydoux. Depositing organization: Johns Hopkins University and School of Medicine. Publication: Microtubules induce self-organization of polarized PAR domains in Caenorhabditis elegans zygotes. Motegi F, Zonies S, Hao Y, Cuenca AA, Griffin E, Seydoux G. Nat Cell Biol. 2011 Oct 9;13(11):1361-7. doi: 10.1038/ncb2354. PubMed 21983565.
Backbone
  Vector backbone: pID3.01
  Backbone manufacturer: Addgene plasmid 22720
  Backbone size w/o insert (bp): 18033
  Vector type: Worm Expression ; Gateway Destination vector
  Selectable markers: unc-119 rescuing fragment
Growth in bacteria
  Bacterial resistance: Ampicillin, 100 μg/mL
  Growth temperature: 37°C
  Growth strain: DH5alpha
  Copy number: Unknown
Gene/Insert
  Gene/Insert name: par-2 RNAi resistant (C56S) (alt name: par-2)
  Species: C. elegans (nematode)
  Mutation: C56S; base pairs 6-523 of par-2 were recoded to create the RNAi-resistant par-2 transgene.
  GenBank ID: NC_003281.9
  Entrez Gene: par-2 (a.k.a. CELE_F58B6.3)
  Promoter: pie-1
  Tag / fusion protein: GFP (N terminal on backbone)
  Cloning method: Gateway Cloning
  Sequencing primers: 5′ GFP_F
Terms and licenses: Academic/Nonprofit Terms; Industry Terms: Not Available to Industry
Depositor comments: Alternate plasmid name: pID3.01-par-2RR C56S
How to cite: pFM052 was a gift from Geraldine Seydoux (Addgene plasmid # 40146 ; http://n2t.net/addgene:40146 ; RRID:Addgene_40146)
